>Addgene plasmid #13384 | pGEX-4T-1 EGFP-Sumo2 GG | addgene partial sequence | sequence record 19763 | EGFP-C 5'-CATGGTCCTGCTGGAGTTCGTG-3'
AGTCCGGACTCAGATCCATGGCCGACGAAAAGCCCAAGGAAGGAGTCAAGACTGAGAACAACGATCATAT
TAATTTGAAGGTGGCGGGGCAGGATGGTTCTGTGGTGCAGTTTAAGATTAAGAGGCATACACCACTTAGT
AAACTAATGAAAGCCTATTGTGAACGACAGGGATTGTCAATGAGGCAGATCAGATTCCGATTTGACGGGC
AACCAATCAATGAAACAGACACACCTGCACAGTTGGAAATGGAGGATGAAGATACAATTGATGTGTTCCA
ACAGCAGACGGGAGGTTGAGCGGCCGCATCGTGACTGACTGACGATCTGCCTCGCGCGTTTCGGTGATGA
CGGTGAAAACCTCTGACACATGCAGCTCCCGGAGACGGTCACAGCTTGTCTGTAAGCGGATGCCGGGAGC
AGACAAGCCCGTCAGGGCGCGTCAGCGGGTGTTGGCGGGTGTCGGGGCGCAGCCATGACCCAGTCACGTA
GCGATAGCGGAGTGTATAATTCTTGAAGACGAAAGGGCCTCGTGATACGCCTATTTTTATAGGTTAATGT
CATGATAATAATGGTTTCTTAGACGTCAGGTGGCACTTTTCGGGGAAATGTGCGCGGAACCCCTATTTGT
TTATTTTTCTAAATACATTCAAATATGTATCCGCTCA
