[The description below was written by a language model from this plasmid's Addgene catalogue record.]
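Description:
pGEX-4T-1 EGFP-Sumo2 GG is a bacterial expression plasmid built on the commercial pGEX-4T-1 backbone (about 5 kb without insert). It is a high-copy plasmid selected with ampicillin in E. coli. No feature table accompanies the record, so the promoter and origin are not explicitly listed. Vectors of the pGEX-4T series generally drive an N-terminal glutathione S-transferase (GST) fusion from the IPTG-inducible tac promoter, carry lacI for repression, and place a thrombin cleavage site between GST and the cloned protein.

The insert is human SUMO2 (SUMO-2), roughly 300 bp, cloned between BamHI and NotI sites that both remain intact. It encodes the mature "GG" form of the protein, which ends at the C-terminal diglycine motif (recorded around residue 92). This is the processed form normally produced by SUMO proteases, and its exposed terminal glycine is required for activation by the E1 enzyme and conjugation to substrate lysines. The recombinant protein should therefore be conjugation-competent without prior processing. EGFP is fused to the N terminus of SUMO2, so the expected product is a GST-EGFP-SUMO2 GG fusion. GST allows affinity purification on glutathione resin, and EGFP provides a fluorescent label for following the modifier.

The associated publication concerns SUMO-2/3 regulation of topoisomerase II during mitosis. This suggests the plasmid serves to produce purified fluorescent SUMO2 for conjugation assays or for tracking SUMO-2 modification and localisation, although the record does not state a specific application.
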