Addgene plasmid #13384: pGEX-4T-1 EGFP-Sumo2 GG
Depositing lab: Mary Dasso. Depositing organization: National Institute of Child Health and Human Development (NICHD). Publication: SUMO-2/3 regulates topoisomerase II in mitosis. Azuma Y, Arnaoutov A, Dasso M. J Cell Biol. 2003 Nov 10. 163(3):477-87. 10.1083/jcb.200304088 PubMed 14597774.
Backbone
  Vector backbone: pGEX-4T-1
  Backbone manufacturer: Amersham
  Backbone size w/o insert (bp): 5000
  Vector type: Bacterial Expression
Growth in bacteria
  Bacterial resistance: Ampicillin, 100 μg/mL
  Growth temperature: 37°C
  Growth strain: DH5alpha
  Copy number: High Copy
Gene/Insert
  Gene/Insert name: Sumo2 GG (alt name: SUMO-2)
  Species: H. sapiens (human)
  Insert size (bp): 300
  Mutation: Mature SUMO2GG: diglycine at amino acid positions 92
  GenBank ID: NP_008868
  Entrez Gene: SUMO2 (a.k.a. HSMT3, SMT3B, SMT3H2, SUMO3, Smt3A)
  Tag / fusion protein: GST (N terminal on backbone); EGFP (N terminal on insert)
  Cloning method: Restriction Enzyme; 5′ cloning site BamHI (not destroyed); 3′ cloning site NotI (not destroyed)
  Sequencing primers: 5′ pEGFP-C
Terms and licenses: Academic/Nonprofit Terms; Industry Terms: Not Available to Industry
How to cite: pGEX-4T-1 EGFP-Sumo2 GG was a gift from Mary Dasso (Addgene plasmid # 13384 ; http://n2t.net/addgene:13384 ; RRID:Addgene_13384)
